Addgene plasmid #18331: T4 Lysozyme S44Q WT*
Depositing lab: Brian Matthews. Depositing organization: University of Oregon.
Backbone
  Vector backbone: pHS1403
  Backbone size w/o insert (bp): 5000
  Vector type: Bacterial Expression
Growth in bacteria
  Bacterial resistance: Ampicillin, 100 μg/mL
  Growth temperature: 37°C
  Growth strain: DH5alpha
  Copy number: High Copy
Gene/Insert
  Gene/Insert name: T4 Lysozyme
  Species: Bacteriophage T4
  Insert size (bp): 600
  Mutation: S44Q WT*
  GenBank ID: NP_049736
  Entrez Gene: e (a.k.a. T4p123)
  Cloning method: Restriction Enzyme; 5′ cloning site BamHI (not destroyed); 3′ cloning site HindIII (not destroyed)
  Sequencing primers: 5′ na; 3′ GGCGTATCACGAGGCCC
Terms and licenses: Academic/Nonprofit Terms; Industry Terms: Not Available to Industry
Depositor comments: The BamHI site is 27 bp from the ATG and the HindIII site is 115 bp from the stop.
How to cite: T4 Lysozyme S44Q WT* was a gift from Brian Matthews (Addgene plasmid # 18331 ; http://n2t.net/addgene:18331 ; RRID:Addgene_18331)
