[The description below was written by a language model from this plasmid's Addgene catalogue record.]
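Description:
T4 Lysozyme S44Q WT* is a bacterial expression plasmid built on the pHS1403 backbone (about 5 kb without insert) that carries a mutant form of the bacteriophage T4 lysozyme gene (gene e). It is maintained as a high-copy plasmid in E. coli and selected by ampicillin resistance. The record includes no feature table, so the promoter driving expression, the origin of replication and any other regulatory elements of pHS1403 are not stated.

The insert is roughly 600 bp and was cloned by restriction digestion between a BamHI site at the 5′ end and a HindIII site at the 3′ end, both of which remain intact. According to the depositor's notes, the BamHI site lies 27 bp from the ATG and the HindIII site 115 bp from the stop codon, so the fragment includes short flanking untranslated sequence on either side of the coding region and can be excised or transferred as a unit. The encoded protein carries the substitution S44Q, replacing serine 44 with glutamine, in the "WT*" background. The record does not define WT*, but in the T4 lysozyme literature the term usually denotes the cysteine-free pseudo-wild-type protein used as a reference for mutational work. No epitope or purification tags are recorded.

The record does not give a specific purpose. A single-site variant of this kind fits recombinant production of the mutant enzyme in bacteria for structural, folding and thermodynamic stability studies, for which T4 lysozyme is a well-established model protein.
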