>Addgene plasmid #18331 | T4 Lysozyme S44Q WT* | addgene partial sequence | sequence record 24119 | 3primeUP
CTANGAAAAGCCCGCTCATTAGGCGGGCTCAGATCTGCTCATGTTTGACAGCTTATCATCGATAAGCTTC
GGCAATAAATTCTTGATATGTTTTCATATGTTTCCTTTAAATATTTTAATTAGTAATTGTCTATTCAAGT
AATTGTGAATATACTATCACAATTCCAAGAGAAAGTAAACAGCTTTATAGATTTTTATACGCGTCCCAAG
TGCCAGTTCTAAACGTTGTAATGACTCGTTTTGCGCGATTAGGTGTTTGATTATACCATCTACTTTTAGC
TAAGTTAACTGCTGCTTCATCCCAGCGTTTTTGTTGAAGCATACGTAAAGAGTTAGTAAATCCTGCCACA
CCGGTTTCTCCCATTTGGAAAACCATATTAATCAATGCAGCGCGACGAACCGCATCAAGAGAATCATAAA
CCGGTTTTAATTTAGCATTTCTCAGAATTCCGCGAACAGCAGCATCAACATCCTGATTAAAGAGTTTTTC
AGCCTCATCTTTTGTAATTACACCATTAGTATTACGCCCAATAGCTTTATCTAATTCCTGTTTAGCAGCA
TTAAGTGATGGACTTTTTGTAAGCAAATGACCGATGCCAATAGTGTAATAGCCTTCTGTGTCTTTATAGA
TTTTAAGTCTAAGACCTTCATCTATACGTAACATTTCAAATATATTCATAATACCTCCTAAGCATCGATG
GATCCTGTTTCCTGTGTGAAATTGTTATCCGCTCACAATTCCACACATTATACGAGCCGATGATTAATTG
TCAACAGGGGGATGGGGAGTAAGCTGATCCTGTTTCCTGTGTGAAATTGTTATCCGCTCACAATTCCACA
CATTATACGAGCCGATGATTAATTGTCAACAGGGGGATGGGGAGTAAGCTCATCGATGGATCGANCCGGG
TTNCCNGGGGGNAAATGNTANCCNCNCNCAATTCCNCNCNTTANNCNANCCNGNAANCNNNAANNGGNAA
NCCNGGGGGGGCCNNNNGNNNGNNCNNANNNNNNNNNNNNGNNNNGNNNNNNNNGNCCNNNTTNCNNNNN
GGNAAACCNGNNNNNGNCNNGGNNNCCNNNNNAGGGNNNNNANNCNNNNNNGGNNNGGN
